>Addgene plasmid #111173 | LT3GEN | depositor full sequence | sequence record 209069 | LT3GEN sequence 8968 bps
TTAATGTAGTCTTATGCAATACTCTTGTAGTCTTGCAACATGGTAACGATGAGTTAGCAACATGCCTTAC
AAGGAGAGAAAAAGCACCGTGCATGCCGATTGGTGGAAGTAAGGTGGTACGATCGTGCCTTATTAGGAAG
GCAACAGACGGGTCTGACATGGATTGGACGAACCACTGAATTGCCGCATTGCAGAGATATTGTATTTAAG
TGCCTAGCTCGATACAATAAACGGGTCTCTCTGGTTAGACCAGATCTGAGCCTGGGAGCTCTCTGGCTAA
CTAGGGAACCCACTGCTTAAGCCTCAATAAAGCTTGCCTTGAGTGCTTCAAGTAGTGTGTGCCCGTCTGT
TGTGTGACTCTGGTAACTAGAGATCCCTCAGACCCTTTTAGTCAGTGTGGAAAATCTCTAGCAGTGGCGC
CCGAACAGGGACTTGAAAGCGAAAGGGAAACCAGAGGAGCTCTCTCGACGCAGGACTCGGCTTGCTGAAG
CGCGCACGGCAAGAGGCGAGGGGCGGCGACTGGTGAGTACGCCAAAAATTTTGACTAGCGGAGGCTAGAA
GGAGAGAGATGGGTGCGAGAGCGTCAGTATTAAGCGGGGGAGAATTAGATCGCGATGGGAAAAAATTCGG
TTAAGGCCAGGGGGAAAGAAAAAATATAAATTAAAACATATAGTATGGGCAAGCAGGGAGCTAGAACGAT
TCGCAGTTAATCCTGGCCTGTTAGAAACATCAGAAGGCTGTAGACAAATACTGGGACAGCTACAACCATC
CCTTCAGACAGGATCAGAAGAACTTAGATCATTATATAATACAGTAGCAACCCTCTATTGTGTGCATCAA
AGGATAGAGATAAAAGACACCAAGGAAGCTTTAGACAAGATAGAGGAAGAGCAAAACAAAAGTAAGACCA
CCGCACAGCAAGCGGCCGCTGATCTTCAGACCTGGAGGAGGAGATATGAGGGACAATTGGAGAAGTGAAT
TATATAAATATAAAGTAGTAAAAATTGAACCATTAGGAGTAGCACCCACCAAGGCAAAGAGAAGAGTGGT
GCAGAGAGAAAAAAGAGCAGTGGGAATAGGAGCTTTGTTCCTTGGGTTCTTGGGAGCAGCAGGAAGCACT
ATGGGCGCAGCCTCAATGACGCTGACGGTACAGGCCAGACAATTATTGTCTGGTATAGTGCAGCAGCAGA
ACAATTTGCTGAGGGCTATTGAGGCGCAACAGCATCTGTTGCAACTCACAGTCTGGGGCATCAAGCAGCT
CCAGGCAAGAATCCTGGCTGTGGAAAGATACCTAAAGGATCAACAGCTCCTGGGGATTTGGGGTTGCTCT
GGAAAACTCATTTGCACCACTGCTGTGCCTTGGAATGCTAGTTGGAGTAATAAATCTCTGGAACAGATTT
GGAATCACACGACCTGGATGGAGTGGGACAGAGAAATTAACAATTACACAAGCTTAATACACTCCTTAAT
TGAAGAATCGCAAAACCAGCAAGAAAAGAATGAACAAGAATTATTGGAATTAGATAAATGGGCAAGTTTG
TGGAATTGGTTTAACATAACAAATTGGCTGTGGTATATAAAATTATTCATAATGATAGTAGGAGGCTTGG
TAGGTTTAAGAATAGTTTTTGCTGTACTTTCTATAGTGAATAGAGTTAGGCAGGGATATTCACCATTATC
GTTTCAGACCCACCTCCCAACCCCGAGGGGACCCGACAGGCCCGAAGGAATAGAAGAAGAAGGTGGAGAG
AGAGACAGAGACAGATCCATTCGATTAGTGAACGGATCTCGACGGTATCGGTTAACTTTTAAAAGAAAAG
GGGGGATTGGGGGGTACAGTGCAGGGGAAAGAATAGTAGACATAATAGCAACAGACATACAAACTAAAGA
ATTACAAAAACAAATTACAAAAATTCAAAATTTTATCGATTCTAGATTCGAGTTTACTCCCTATCAGTGA
TAGAGAACGTATGAAGAGTTTACTCCCTATCAGTGATAGAGAACGTATGCAGACTTTACTCCCTATCAGT
GATAGAGAACGTATAAGGAGTTTACTCCCTATCAGTGATAGAGAACGTATGACCAGTTTACTCCCTATCA
GTGATAGAGAACGTATCTACAGTTTACTCCCTATCAGTGATAGAGAACGTATATCCAGTTTACTCCCTAT
CAGTGATAGAGAACGTATAAGCTTTAGGCGTGTACGGTGGGCGCCTATAAAAGCAGAGCTCGTTTAGTGA
ACCGTCAGATCGCCTGGAGCAATTCCACAACACTTTTGTCTTATACCAACTTTCCGTACCACTTCCTACC
CTCGTAAAGTCGAGCTTGCGTTGGATCCACCATGGTGAGCAAGGGCGAGGAGCTGTTCACCGGGGTGGTG
CCCATCCTGGTCGAGCTGGACGGCGACGTAAACGGCCACAAGTTCAGCGTGTCTGGCGAGGGCGAGGGCG
ATGCCACCTACGGCAAGCTGACCCTGAAGTTCATCTGCACCACCGGCAAGCTGCCCGTGCCCTGGCCCAC
CCTCGTGACCACCCTGACCTACGGCGTGCAGTGCTTCAGCCGCTACCCCGACCACATGAAGCAGCACGAC
TTCTTCAAGTCCGCCATGCCCGAAGGCTACGTCCAGGAGCGCACCATCTTCTTCAAGGACGACGGCAACT
ACAAGACCCGCGCCGAGGTGAAGTTCGAGGGCGACACCCTGGTGAACCGCATCGAGCTGAAGGGCATCGA
CTTCAAGGAGGACGGCAACATCCTGGGGCACAAGCTGGAGTACAACTACAACAGCCACAACGTCTATATC
ATGGCCGACAAGCAGAAGAACGGCATCAAGGCGAACTTCAAGATCCGCCACAACATCGAGGACGGCAGCG
TGCAGCTCGCCGACCACTACCAGCAGAACACCCCCATCGGCGACGGCCCCGTGCTGCTGCCCGACAACCA
CTACCTGAGCACCCAGTCCGCCCTGAGCAAAGACCCCAACGAGAAGCGCGATCACATGGTCCTGCTGGAG
TTCGTGACCGCCGCCGGGATCACTCTCGGCATGGACGAGCTGTACAAGTAATGACGTACGGCGGCCGCCT
CGACTAGGGATAACAGGGTAATTGTTTGAATGAGGCTTCAGTACTTTACAGAATCGTTGCCTGCACATCT
TGGAAACACTTGCTGGGATTACTTCGACTTCTTAACCCAACAGAAGGCTCGAGCAACCAGAATTCGAGCA
ATTATCTTGTTTACTAAAACTGAATACCTTGCTATCTCTTTGATACATTTTTACAAAGCTGAATTAAAAT
GGTATAAATTAAATCACTTTTTTCAATTGACGCGTAATTCTACCGGGTAGGGGAGGCGCTTTTCCCAAGG
CAGTCTGGAGCATGCGCTTTAGCAGCCCCGCTGGGCACTTGGCGCTACACAAGTGGCCTCTGGCCTCGCA
CACATTCCACATCCACCGGTAGGCGCCAACCGGCTCCGTTCTTTGGTGGCCCCTTCGCGCCACCTTCTAC
TCCTCCCCTAGTCAGGAAGTTCCCCCCCGCCCCGCAGCTCGCGTCGTGCAGGACGTGACAAATGGAAGTA
GCACGTCTCACTAGTCTCGTGCAGATGGACAGCACCGCTGAGCAATGGAAGCGGGTAGGCCTTTGGGGCA
GCGGCCAATAGCAGCTTTGCTCCTTCGCTTTCTGGGCTCAGAGGCTGGGAAGGGGTGGGTCCGGGGGCGG
GCTCAGGGGCGGGCTCAGGGGCGGGGCGGGCGCCCGAAGGTCCTCCGGAGGCCCGGCATTCTGCACGCTT
CAAAAGCGCACGTCTGCCGCGCTGTTCTCCTCTTCCTCATCTCCGGGCCTTTCGACCTGCAGCCAATATG
GGATCGGCCATTGAACAAGATGGATTGCACGCAGGTTCTCCGGCCGCTTGGGTGGAGAGGCTATTCGGCT
ATGACTGGGCACAACAGACAATCGGCTGCTCTGATGCCGCCGTGTTCCGGCTGTCAGCGCAGGGGCGCCC
GGTTCTTTTTGTCAAGACCGACCTGTCCGGTGCCCTGAATGAACTGCAGGACGAGGCAGCGCGGCTATCG
TGGCTGGCCACGACGGGCGTTCCTTGCGCAGCTGTGCTCGACGTTGTCACTGAAGCGGGAAGGGACTGGC
TGCTATTGGGCGAAGTGCCGGGGCAGGATCTCCTGTCATCTCACCTTGCTCCTGCCGAGAAAGTATCCAT
CATGGCTGATGCAATGCGGCGGCTGCATACGCTTGATCCGGCTACCTGCCCATTCGACCACCAAGCGAAA
CATCGCATCGAGCGAGCACGTACTCGGATGGAAGCCGGTCTTGTCGATCAGGATGATCTGGACGAAGAGC
ATCAGGGGCTCGCGCCAGCCGAACTGTTCGCCAGGCTCAAGGCGCGCATGCCCGACGGCGAGGATCTCGT
CGTGACCCATGGCGATGCCTGCTTGCCGAATATCATGGTGGAAAATGGCCGCTTTTCTGGATTCATCGAC
TGTGGCCGGCTGGGTGTGGCGGACCGCTATCAGGACATAGCGTTGGCTACCCGTGATATTGCTGAAGAGC
TTGGCGGCGAATGGGCTGACCGCTTCCTCGTGCTTTACGGTATCGCCGCTCCCGATTCGCAGCGCATCGC
CTTCTATCGCCTTCTTGACGAGTTCTTCTGAGGGGATCCGTCGACCTGCAGCCAAGCTTATCGAAACGCG
TCTGGAACAATCAACCTCTGGATTACAAAATTTGTGAAAGATTGACTGGTATTCTTAACTATGTTGCTCC
TTTTACGCTATGTGGATACGCTGCTTTAATGCCTTTGTATCATGCTATTGCTTCCCGTATGGCTTTCATT
TTCTCCTCCTTGTATAAATCCTGGTTGCTGTCTCTTTATGAGGAGTTGTGGCCCGTTGTCAGGCAACGTG
GCGTGGTGTGCACTGTGTTTGCTGACGCAACCCCCACTGGTTGGGGCATTGCCACCACCTGTCAGCTCCT
TTCCGGGACTTTCGCTTTCCCCCTCCCTATTGCCACGGCGGAACTCATCGCCGCCTGCCTTGCCCGCTGC
TGGACAGGGGCTCGGCTGTTGGGCACTGACAATTCCGTGGTGTTGTCGGGGAAGCTGACGTCCTTTCCAT
GGCTGCTCGCCTGTGTTGCCACCTGGATTCTGCGCGGGACGTCCTTCTGCTACGTCCCTTCGGCCCTCAA
TCCAGCGGACCTTCCTTCCCGCGGCCTGCTGCCGGCTCTGCGGCCTCTTCCGCGTCTTCGCCTTCGCCCT
CAGACGAGTCGGATCTCCCTTTGGGCCGCCTCCCCGCCTGGAATTAATTCTGCAGTCGAGACCTAGAAAA
ACATGGAGCAATCACAAGTAGCAATACAGCAGCTACCAATGCTGATTGTGCCTGGCTAGAAGCACAAGAG
GAGGAGGAGGTGGGTTTTCCAGTCACACCTCAGGTACCTTTAAGACCAATGACTTACAAGGCAGCTGTAG
ATCTTAGCCACTTTTTAAAAGAAAAGGGGGGACTGGAAGGGCTAATTCACTCCCAACGAAGACAAGATCT
GCTTTTTGCTTGTACTGGGTCTCTCTGGTTAGACCAGATCTGAGCCTGGGAGCTCTCTGGCTAACTAGGG
AACCCACTGCTTAAGCCTCAATAAAGCTTGCCTTGAGTGCTTCAAGTAGTGTGTGCCCGTCTGTTGTGTG
ACTCTGGTAACTAGAGATCCCTCAGACCCTTTTAGTCAGTGTGGAAAATCTCTAGCAGTAGTAGTTCATG
TCATCTTATTATTCAGTATTTATAACTTGCAAAGAAATGAATATCAGAGAGTGAGAGGAACTTGTTTATT
GCAGCTTATAATGGTTACAAATAAAGCAATAGCATCACAAATTTCACAAATAAAGCATTTTTTTCACTGC
ATTCTAGTTGTGGTTTGTCCAAACTCATCAATGTATCTTATCATGTCTGGCTCTAGCTATCCCGCCCCTA
ACTCCGCCCAGTTCCGCCCATTCTCCGCCCCATGGCTGACTAATTTTTTTTATTTATGCAGAGGCCGAGG
CCGCCTCGGCCTCTGAGCTATTCCAGAAGTAGTGAGGAGGCTTTTTTGGAGGCCTAGGCTTTTGCGTCGA
GACGTACCCAATTCGCCCTATAGTGAGTCGTATTACGCGCGCTCACTGGCCGTCGTTTTACAACGTCGTG
ACTGGGAAAACCCTGGCGTTACCCAACTTAATCGCCTTGCAGCACATCCCCCTTTCGCCAGCTGGCGTAA
TAGCGAAGAGGCCCGCACCGATCGCCCTTCCCAACAGTTGCGCAGCCTGAATGGCGAATGGCGCG
[124 nt withheld, positions 6296-6419]
C
[91 nt withheld, positions 6421-6511]
A
[49 nt withheld, positions 6513-6561]
CCTTTGACGTTGGAGTCCACGTTCTTT
[37 nt withheld, positions 6589-6625]
ACCCTATCTCGGTCTATTCTTTTGATTTATAAGGGATTTTGCCGATTTCGGCCTATTGGTTAAAAAATGA
GCTGATTTAACAAAAATTTAACGCGAATTTTAACAAAATATTAACGTTTACAATTTCCCAGGTGGCACTT
TTCGGGGAAATGTGCGCGGAACCCCTATTTGTTTATTTTTCTAAATACATTCAAATATGTATCCGCTCAT
GAGACAATAACCCTGATAAATGCTTCAATAATATTGAAAAAGGAAGAGTATGAGTATTCAACATTTCCGT
GTCGCCCTTATTCCCTTTTTTGCGGCATTTTGCCTTCCTGTTTTTGCTCACCCAGAAACGCTGGTGAAAG
TAAAAGATGCTGAAGATCAGTTGGGTGCACGAGTGGGTTACATCGAACTGGATCTCAACAGCGGTAAGAT
CCTTGAGAGTTTTCGCCCCGAAGAACGTTTTCCAATGATGAGCACTTTTAAAGTTCTGCTATGTGGCGCG
GTATTATCCCGTATTGACGCCGGGCAAGAGCAACTCGGTCGCCGCATACACTATTCTCAGAATGACTTGG
TTGAGTACTCACCAGTCACAGAAAAGCATCTTACGGATGGCATGACAGTAAGAGAATTATGCAGTGCTGC
CATAACCATGAGTGATAACACTGCGGCCAACTTACTTCTGACAACGATCGGAGGACCGAAGGAGCTAACC
GCTTTTTTGCACAACATGGGGGATCATGTAACTCGCCTTGATCGTTGGGAACCGGAGCTGAATGAAGCCA
TACCAAACGACGAGCGTGACACCACGATGCCTGTAGCAATGGCAACAACGTTGCGCAAACTATTAACTGG
CGAACTACTTACTCTAGCTTCCCGGCAACAATTAATAGACTGGATGGAGGCGGATAAAGTTGCAGGACCA
CTTCTGCGCTCGGCCCTTCCGGCTGGCTGGTTTATTGCTGATAAATCTGGAGCCGGTGAGCGTGGGTCTC
GCGGTATCATTGCAGCACTGGGGCCAGATGGTAAGCCCTCCCGTATCGTAGTTATCTACACGACGGGGAG
TCAGGCAACTATGGATGAACGAAATAGACAGATCGCTGAGATAGGTGCCTCACTGATTAAGCATTGGTAA
CTGTCAGACCAAGTTTACTCATATATACTTTAGATTGATTTAAAACTTCATTTTTAATTTAAAAGGATCT
AGGTGAAGATCCTTTTTGATAATCTCATGACCAAAATCCCTTAACGTGAGTTTTCGTTCCACTGAGCGTC
AGACCCCGTAGAAAAGATCAAAGGATCTTCTTGAGATCCTTTTTTTCTGCGCGTAATCTGCTGCTTGCAA
ACAAAAAAACCACCGCTACCAGCGGTGGTTTGTTTGCCGGATCAAGAGCTACCAACTCTTTTTCCGAAGG
TAACTGGCTTCAGCAGAGCGCAGATACCAAATACTGTCCTTCTAGTGTAGCCGTAGTTAGGCCACCACTT
CAAGAACTCTGTAGCACCGCCTACATACCTCGCTCTGCTAATCCTGTTACCAGTGGCTGCTGCCAGTGGC
GATAAGTCGTGTCTTACCGGGTTGGACTCAAGACGATAGTTACCGGATAAGGCGCAGCGGTCGGGCTGAA
CGGGGGGTTCGTGCACACAGCCCAGCTTGGAGCGAACGACCTACACCGAACTGAGATACCTACAGCGTGA
GCTATGAGAAAGCGCCACGCTTCCCGAAGGGAGAAAGGCGGACAGGTATCCGGTAAGCGGCAGGGTCGGA
ACAGGAGAGCGCACGAGGGAGCTTCCAGGGGGAAACGCCTGGTATCTTTATAGTCCTGTCGGGTTTCGCC
ACCTCTGACTTGAGCGTCGATTTTTGTGATGCTCGTCAGGGGGGCGGAGCCTATGGAAAAACGCCAGCAA
CGCGGCCTTTTTACGGTTCCTGGCCTTTTGCTGGCCTTTTGCTCACATGTTCTTTCCTGCGTTATCCCCT
GATTCTGTGGATAACCGTATTACCGCCTTTGAGTGAGCTGATACCGCTCGCCGCAGCCGAACGACCGAGC
GCAGCGAGTCAGTGAGCGAGGAAGCGGAAGAGCGCCCAATACGCAAACCGCCTCTCCCCGCGCGTTGGCC
GATTCATTAATGCAGCTGGCACGACAGGTTTCCCGACTGGAAAGCGGGCAGTGAGCGCAACGCAATTAAT
GTGAGTTAGCTCACTCATTAGGCACCCCAGGCTTTACACTTTATGCTTCCGGCTCGTATGTTGTGTGGAA
TTGTGAGCGGATAACAATTTCACACAGGAAACAGCTATGACCATGATTACGCCAAGCGCGCAATTAACCC
TCACTAAAGGGAACAAAAGCTGGAGCTGCAAGC
Features (pLannotate 1.2.2; 28 found; start..end, strand, type, name):
      5..226     +  promoter       RSV promoter: Rous sarcoma virus enhancer/promoter
    233..413     +  LTR            5' LTR (truncated): truncated 5' long terminal repeat (LTR) from HIV-1
    460..585     +  misc_feature   HIV-1 Ψ: packaging signal of human immunodeficiency virus type 1
    569..932     +  CDS            HIV-1 gag (fragment): gag protein from human immunodeficiency virus 1; gag
   1027..1363    +  ncRNA          RRE: Accession: RF00036 - HIV Rev response element
   1688..1788    +  CDS            Rev (fragment): human immunodeficiency virus 1 (HIV-1) Rev protein; rev; enhances nuclear export of unspliced and incompletely spliced viral mRNAs
   1807..1924    +  misc_feature   cPPT/CTS: central polypurine tract and central termination sequence of HIV-1
   1940..2318    +  promoter       TRE3G promoter: 3rd-generation Tet-responsive promoter that can be activated by binding of Tet-On® 3G
   2342..3061    +  CDS            EGFP: the original enhanced GFP (Yang et al., 1996) mammalian codon-optimized
   3216..3310    +  ncRNA          3' miR-30a (fragment): sequence downstream of the 71-nt precursor of the human miR-30a microRNA (Zeng et al., 2002) miRNA
   3335..3834    +  promoter       PGK promoter: mouse phosphoglycerate kinase 1 promoter
   3848..4651    +  CDS            NeoR/KanR: aminoglycoside phosphotransferase from Tn5; aph(3')-II (or nptII); confers resistance to neomycin, kanamycin, and G418 (Geneticin®)
   4699..5287    +  misc_feature   WPRE: woodchuck hepatitis virus posttranscriptional regulatory element
   5304..5492    +  CDS            nef (fragment): NEF_HV1Z2 - Experimental evidence at protein level: Swiss-Prot protein existence level 1. Extracellular Nef protein targets CD4(+) T-lymphocytes for apoptosis by interacting with CXCR4 surface receptors. From Human immunodeficiency virus type 1 group M subtype D (isolate Z2/CDC-Z34) (HIV-1).
   5494..5727    +  LTR            3' LTR (ΔU3): self-inactivating 3' long terminal repeat (LTR) from HIV-1
   5799..5920    +  polyA_signal   SV40 poly(A) signal: SV40 polyadenylation signal
   5939..6074    +  rep_origin     SV40 ori: SV40 origin of replication
   6107..6125    -  promoter       T7 promoter: promoter for bacteriophage T7 RNA polymerase
   6133..6288    +  CDS            lacZα (fragment): LacZα fragment of β-galactosidase; lacZ fragment
   6296..6751    +  rep_origin     f1 ori (sequence partly withheld): f1 bacteriophage origin of replication; arrow indicates direction of (+) strand synthesis
   6780..6884    +  promoter       AmpR promoter: bla
   6885..7745    +  CDS            AmpR: β-lactamase; bla; confers resistance to ampicillin, carbenicillin, and related antibiotics
   7916..8504    +  rep_origin     ori: high-copy-number ColE1/pMB1/pBR322/pUC origin of replication
   8687..8779    +  CDS            lacI (fragment): lac repressor; lacI; The lac repressor binds to the lac operator to inhibit transcription in E. coli. This inhibition can be relieved by adding lactose or isopropyl-β-D-thiogalactopyranoside (IPTG).
   8792..8813    +  protein_bind   CAP binding site: CAP binding activates transcription in the presence of cAMP. E. coli catabolite activator protein
   8828..8858    +  promoter       lac promoter: promoter for the E. coli lac operon
   8866..8882    +  protein_bind   lac operator: The lac repressor binds to the lac operator to inhibit transcription in E. coli. This inhibition can be relieved by adding lactose or isopropyl-β-D-thiogalactopyranoside (IPTG). lac repressor encoded by lacI
   8927..8945    +  promoter       T3 promoter: promoter for bacteriophage T3 RNA polymerase
