>Addgene plasmid #111173 | LT3GEN | addgene full sequence | sequence record 211533 | Addgene NGS Result
AGAAATTAACAATTACACAAGCTTAATACACTCCTTAATTGAAGAATCGCAAAACCAGCAAGAAAAGAAT
GAACAAGAATTATTGGAATTAGATAAATGGGCAAGTTTGTGGAATTGGTTTAACATAACAAATTGGCTGT
GGTATATAAAATTATTCATAATGATAGTAGGAGGCTTGGTAGGTTTAAGAATAGTTTTTGCTGTACTTTC
TATAGTGAATAGAGTTAGGCAGGGATATTCACCATTATCGTTTCAGACCCACCTCCCAACCCCGAGGGGA
CCCGACAGGCCCGAAGGAATAGAAGAAGAAGGTGGAGAGAGAGACAGAGACAGATCCATTCGATTAGTGA
ACGGATCTCGACGGTATCGGTTAACTTTTAAAAGAAAAGGGGGGATTGGGGGGTACAGTGCAGGGGAAAG
AATAGTAGACATAATAGCAACAGACATACAAACTAAAGAATTACAAAAACAAATTACAAAAATTCAAAAT
TTTATCGATTCTAGATTCGAGTTTACTCCCTATCAGTGATAGAGAACGTATGAAGAGTTTACTCCCTATC
AGTGATAGAGAACGTATGCAGACTTTACTCCCTATCAGTGATAGAGAACGTATAAGGAGTTTACTCCCTA
TCAGTGATAGAGAACGTATGACCAGTTTACTCCCTATCAGTGATAGAGAACGTATCTACAGTTTACTCCC
TATCAGTGATAGAGAACGTATATCCAGTTTACTCCCTATCAGTGATAGAGAACGTATAAGCTTTAGGCGT
GTACGGTGGGCGCCTATAAAAGCAGAGCTCGTTTAGTGAACCGTCAGATCGCCTGGAGCAATTCCACAAC
ACTTTTGTCTTATACCAACTTTCCGTACCACTTCCTACCCTCGTAAAGTCGAGCTTGCGTTGGATCCACC
ATGGTGAGCAAGGGCGAGGAGCTGTTCACCGGGGTGGTGCCCATCCTGGTCGAGCTGGACGGCGACGTAA
ACGGCCACAAGTTCAGCGTGTCTGGCGAGGGCGAGGGCGATGCCACCTACGGCAAGCTGACCCTGAAGTT
CATCTGCACCACCGGCAAGCTGCCCGTGCCCTGGCCCACCCTCGTGACCACCCTGACCTACGGCGTGCAG
TGCTTCAGCCGCTACCCCGACCACATGAAGCAGCACGACTTCTTCAAGTCCGCCATGCCCGAAGGCTACG
TCCAGGAGCGCACCATCTTCTTCAAGGACGACGGCAACTACAAGACCCGCGCCGAGGTGAAGTTCGAGGG
CGACACCCTGGTGAACCGCATCGAGCTGAAGGGCATCGACTTCAAGGAGGACGGCAACATCCTGGGGCAC
AAGCTGGAGTACAACTACAACAGCCACAACGTCTATATCATGGCCGACAAGCAGAAGAACGGCATCAAGG
CGAACTTCAAGATCCGCCACAACATCGAGGACGGCAGCGTGCAGCTCGCCGACCACTACCAGCAGAACAC
CCCCATCGGCGACGGCCCCGTGCTGCTGCCCGACAACCACTACCTGAGCACCCAGTCCGCCCTGAGCAAA
GACCCCAACGAGAAGCGCGATCACATGGTCCTGCTGGAGTTCGTGACCGCCGCCGGGATCACTCTCGGCA
TGGACGAGCTGTACAAGTAATGACGTACGGCGGCCGCCTCGACTAGGGATAACAGGGTAATTGTTTGAAT
GAGGCTTCAGTACTTTACAGAATCGTTGCCTGCACATCTTGGAAACACTTGCTGGGATTACTTCGACTTC
TTAACCCAACAGAAGGCTCGAGCAACCAGAATTCGAGCAATTATCTTGTTTACTAAAACTGAATACCTTG
CTATCTCTTTGATACATTTTTACAAAGCTGAATTAAAATGGTATAAATTAAATCACTTTTTTCAATTGAC
GCGTAATTCTACCGGGTAGGGGAGGCGCTTTTCCCAAGGCAGTCTGGAGCATGCGCTTTAGCAGCCCCGC
TGGGCACTTGGCGCTACACAAGTGGCCTCTGGCCTCGCACACATTCCACATCCACCGGTAGGCGCCAACC
GGCTCCGTTCTTTGGTGGCCCCTTCGCGCCACCTTCTACTCCTCCCCTAGTCAGGAAGTTCCCCCCCGCC
CCGCAGCTCGCGTCGTGCAGGACGTGACAAATGGAAGTAGCACGTCTCACTAGTCTCGTGCAGATGGACA
GCACCGCTGAGCAATGGAAGCGGGTAGGCCTTTGGGGCAGCGGCCAATAGCAGCTTTGCTCCTTCGCTTT
CTGGGCTCAGAGGCTGGGAAGGGGTGGGTCCGGGGGCGGGCTCAGGGGCGGGCTCAGGGGCGGGGCGGGC
GCCCGAAGGTCCTCCGGAGGCCCGGCATTCTGCACGCTTCAAAAGCGCACGTCTGCCGCGCTGTTCTCCT
CTTCCTCATCTCCGGGCCTTTCGACCTGCAGCCAATATGGGATCGGCCATTGAACAAGATGGATTGCACG
CAGGTTCTCCGGCCGCTTGGGTGGAGAGGCTATTCGGCTATGACTGGGCACAACAGACAATCGGCTGCTC
TGATGCCGCCGTGTTCCGGCTGTCAGCGCAGGGGCGCCCGGTTCTTTTTGTCAAGACCGACCTGTCCGGT
GCCCTGAATGAACTGCAGGACGAGGCAGCGCGGCTATCGTGGCTGGCCACGACGGGCGTTCCTTGCGCAG
CTGTGCTCGACGTTGTCACTGAAGCGGGAAGGGACTGGCTGCTATTGGGCGAAGTGCCGGGGCAGGATCT
CCTGTCATCTCACCTTGCTCCTGCCGAGAAAGTATCCATCATGGCTGATGCAATGCGGCGGCTGCATACG
CTTGATCCGGCTACCTGCCCATTCGACCACCAAGCGAAACATCGCATCGAGCGAGCACGTACTCGGATGG
AAGCCGGTCTTGTCGATCAGGATGATCTGGACGAAGAGCATCAGGGGCTCGCGCCAGCCGAACTGTTCGC
CAGGCTCAAGGCGCGCATGCCCGACGGCGAGGATCTCGTCGTGACCCATGGCGATGCCTGCTTGCCGAAT
ATCATGGTGGAAAATGGCCGCTTTTCTGGATTCATCGACTGTGGCCGGCTGGGTGTGGCGGACCGCTATC
AGGACATAGCGTTGGCTACCCGTGATATTGCTGAAGAGCTTGGCGGCGAATGGGCTGACCGCTTCCTCGT
GCTTTACGGTATCGCCGCTCCCGATTCGCAGCGCATCGCCTTCTATCGCCTTCTTGACGAGTTCTTCTGA
GGGGATCCGTCGACCTGCAGCCAAGCTTATCGAAACGCGTCTGGAACAATCAACCTCTGGATTACAAAAT
TTGTGAAAGATTGACTGGTATTCTTAACTATGTTGCTCCTTTTACGCTATGTGGATACGCTGCTTTAATG
CCTTTGTATCATGCTATTGCTTCCCGTATGGCTTTCATTTTCTCCTCCTTGTATAAATCCTGGTTGCTGT
CTCTTTATGAGGAGTTGTGGCCCGTTGTCAGGCAACGTGGCGTGGTGTGCACTGTGTTTGCTGACGCAAC
CCCCACTGGTTGGGGCATTGCCACCACCTGTCAGCTCCTTTCCGGGACTTTCGCTTTCCCCCTCCCTATT
GCCACGGCGGAACTCATCGCCGCCTGCCTTGCCCGCTGCTGGACAGGGGCTCGGCTGTTGGGCACTGACA
ATTCCGTGGTGTTGTCGGGGAAGCTGACGTCCTTTCCATGGCTGCTCGCCTGTGTTGCCACCTGGATTCT
GCGCGGGACGTCCTTCTGCTACGTCCCTTCGGCCCTCAATCCAGCGGACCTTCCTTCCCGCGGCCTGCTG
CCGGCTCTGCGGCCTCTTCCGCGTCTTCGCCTTCGCCCTCAGACGAGTCGGATCTCCCTTTGGGCCGCCT
CCCCGCCTGGAATTAATTCTGCAGTCGAGACCTAGAAAAACATGGAGCAATCACAAGTAGCAATACAGCA
GCTACCAATGCTGATTGTGCCTGGCTAGAAGCACAAGAGGAGGAGGAGGTGGGTTTTCCAGTCACACCTC
AGGTACCTTTAAGACCAATGACTTACAAGGCAGCTGTAGATCTTAGCCACTTTTTAAAAGAAAAGGGGGG
ACTGGAAGGGCTAATTCACTCCCAACGAAGACAAGATCTGCTTTTTGCTTGTACTGGGTCTCTCTGGTTA
GACCAGATCTGAGCCTGGGAGCTCTCTGGCTAACTAGGGAACCCACTGCTTAAGCCTCAATAAAGCTTGC
CTTGAGTGCTTCAAGTAGTGTGTGCCCGTCTGTTGTGTGACTCTGGTAACTAGAGATCCCTCAGACCCTT
TTAGTCAGTGTGGAAAATCTCTAGCAGTAGTAGTTCATGTCATCTTATTATTCAGTATTTATAACTTGCA
AAGAAATGAATATCAGAGAGTGAGAGGAACTTGTTTATTGCAGCTTATAATGGTTACAAATAAAGCAATA
GCATCACAAATTTCACAAATAAAGCATTTTTTTCACTGCATTCTAGTTGTGGTTTGTCCAAACTCATCAA
TGTATCTTATCATGTCTGGCTCTAGCTATCCCGCCCCTAACTCCGCCCATCCCGCCCCTAACTCCGCCCA
GTTCCGCCCATTCTCCGCCCCATGGCTGACTAATTTTTTTTATTTATGCAGAGGCCGAGGCCGCCTCGGC
CTCTGAGCTATTCCAGAAGTAGTGAGGAGGCTTTTTTGGAGGCCTAGGGACGTACCCAATTCGCCCTATA
GTGAGTCGTATTACGCGCGCTCACTGGCCGTCGTTTTACAACGTCGTGACTGGGAAAACCCTGGCGTTAC
CCAACTTAATCGCCTTGCAGCACATCCCCCTTTCGCCAGCTGGCGTAATAGCGAAGAGGCCCGCACCGAT
CGCCCTTCCCAACAGTTGCGCAGCCTGAATGGCGAATGGG
[124 nt withheld, positions 4871-4994]
C
[91 nt withheld, positions 4996-5086]
A
[49 nt withheld, positions 5088-5136]
CCTTTGACGTTGGAGTCCACGTTCTTT
[37 nt withheld, positions 5164-5200]
ACCCTATCTCGGTCTATTCTTTTGATTTATAAGGGATTTTGCCGATTTCGGCCTATTGGTTAAAAAATGA
GCTGATTTAACAAAAATTTAACGCGAATTTTAACAAAATATTAACGCTTACAATTTAGGTGGCACTTTTC
GGGGAAATGTGCGCGGAACCCCTATTTGTTTATTTTTCTAAATACATTCAAATATGTATCCGCTCATGAG
ACAATAACCCTGATAAATGCTTCAATAATATTGAAAAAGGAAGAGTATGAGTATTCAACATTTCCGTGTC
GCCCTTATTCCCTTTTTTGCGGCATTTTGCCTTCCTGTTTTTGCTCACCCAGAAACGCTGGTGAAAGTAA
AAGATGCTGAAGATCAGTTGGGTGCACGAGTGGGTTACATCGAACTGGATCTCAACAGCGGTAAGATCCT
TGAGAGTTTTCGCCCCGAAGAACGTTTTCCAATGATGAGCACTTTTAAAGTTCTGCTATGTGGCGCGGTA
TTATCCCGTATTGACGCCGGGCAAGAGCAACTCGGTCGCCGCATACACTATTCTCAGAATGACTTGGTTG
AGTACTCACCAGTCACAGAAAAGCATCTTACGGATGGCATGACAGTAAGAGAATTATGCAGTGCTGCCAT
AACCATGAGTGATAACACTGCGGCCAACTTACTTCTGACAACGATCGGAGGACCGAAGGAGCTAACCGCT
TTTTTGCACAACATGGGGGATCATGTAACTCGCCTTGATCGTTGGGAACCGGAGCTGAATGAAGCCATAC
CAAACGACGAGCGTGACACCACGATGCCTGTAGCAATGGCAACAACGTTGCGCAAACTATTAACTGGCGA
ACTACTTACTCTAGCTTCCCGGCAACAATTAATAGACTGGATGGAGGCGGATAAAGTTGCAGGACCACTT
CTGCGCTCGGCCCTTCCGGCTGGCTGGTTTATTGCTGATAAATCTGGAGCCGGTGAGCGTGGGTCTCGCG
GTATCATTGCAGCACTGGGGCCAGATGGTAAGCCCTCCCGTATCGTAGTTATCTACACGACGGGGAGTCA
GGCAACTATGGATGAACGAAATAGACAGATCGCTGAGATAGGTGCCTCACTGATTAAGCATTGGTAACTG
TCAGACCAAGTTTACTCATATATACTTTAGATTGATTTAAAACTTCATTTTTAATTTAAAAGGATCTAGG
TGAAGATCCTTTTTGATAATCTCATGACCAAAATCCCTTAACGTGAGTTTTCGTTCCACTGAGCGTCAGA
CCCCGTAGAAAAGATCAAAGGATCTTCTTGAGATCCTTTTTTTCTGCGCGTAATCTGCTGCTTGCAAACA
AAAAAACCACCGCTACCAGCGGTGGTTTGTTTGCCGGATCAAGAGCTACCAACTCTTTTTCCGAAGGTAA
CTGGCTTCAGCAGAGCGCAGATACCAAATACTGTTCTTCTAGTGTAGCCGTAGTTAGGCCACCACTTCAA
GAACTCTGTAGCACCGCCTACATACCTCGCTCTGCTAATCCTGTTACCAGTGGCTGCTGCCAGTGGCGAT
AAGTCGTGTCTTACCGGGTTGGACTCAAGACGATAGTTACCGGATAAGGCGCAGCGGTCGGGCTGAACGG
GGGGTTCGTGCACACAGCCCAGCTTGGAGCGAACGACCTACACCGAACTGAGATACCTACAGCGTGAGCT
ATGAGAAAGCGCCACGCTTCCCGAAGGGAGAAAGGCGGACAGGTATCCGGTAAGCGGCAGGGTCGGAACA
GGAGAGCGCACGAGGGAGCTTCCAGGGGGAAACGCCTGGTATCTTTATAGTCCTGTCGGGTTTCGCCACC
TCTGACTTGAGCGTCGATTTTTGTGATGCTCGTCAGGGGGGCGGAGCCTATGGAAAAACGCCAGCAACGC
GGCCTTTTTACGGTTCCTGGCCTTTTGCTGGCCTTTTGCTCACATGTTCTTTCCTGCGTTATCCCCTGAT
TCTGTGGATAACCGTATTACCGCCTTTGAGTGAGCTGATACCGCTCGCCGCAGCCGAACGACCGAGCGCA
GCGAGTCAGTGAGCGAGGAAGCGGAAGAGCGCCCAATACGCAAACCGCCTCTCCCCGCGCGTTGGCCGAT
TCATTAATGCAGCTGGCACGACAGGTTTCCCGACTGGAAAGCGGGCAGTGAGCGCAACGCAATTAATGTG
AGTTAGCTCACTCATTAGGCACCCCAGGCTTTACACTTTATGCTTCCGGCTCGTATGTTGTGTGGAATTG
TGAGCGGATAACAATTTCACACAGGAAACAGCTATGACCATGATTACGCCAAGCGCGCAATTAACCCTCA
CTAAAGGGAACAAAAGCTGGAGCTGCAAGCTTAATGTAGTCTTATGCAATACTCTTGTAGTCTTGCAACA
TGGTAACGATGAGTTAGCAACATGCCTTACAAGGAGAGAAAAAGCACCGTGCATGCCGATTGGTGGAAGT
AAGGTGGTACGATCGTGCCTTATTAGGAAGGCAACAGACGGGTCTGACATGGATTGGACGAACCACTGAA
TTGCCGCATTGCAGAGATATTGTATTTAAGTGCCTAGCTCGATACATAAACGGGTCTCTCTGGTTAGACC
AGATCTGAGCCTGGGAGCTCTCTGGCTAACTAGGGAACCCACTGCTTAAGCCTCAATAAAGCTTGCCTTG
AGTGCTTCAAGTAGTGTGTGCCCGTCTGTTGTGTGACTCTGGTAACTAGAGATCCCTCAGACCCTTTTAG
TCAGTGTGGAAAATCTCTAGCAGTGGCGCCCGAACAGGGACTTGAAAGCGAAAGGGAAACCAGAGGAGCT
CTCTCGACGCAGGACTCGGCTTGCTGAAGCGCGCACGGCAAGAGGCGAGGGGCGGCGACTGGTGAGTACG
CCAAAAATTTTGACTAGCGGAGGCTAGAAGGAGAGAGATGGGTGCGAGAGCGTCAGTATTAAGCGGGGGA
GAATTAGATCGCGATGGGAAAAAATTCGGTTAAGGCCAGGGGGAAAGAAAAAATATAAATTAAAACATAT
AGTATGGGCAAGCAGGGAGCTAGAACGATTCGCAGTTAATCCTGGCCTGTTAGAAACATCAGAAGGCTGT
AGACAAATACTGGGACAGCTACAACCATCCCTTCAGACAGGATCAGAAGAACTTAGATCATTATATAATA
CAGTAGCAACCCTCTATTGTGTGCATCAAAGGATAGAGATAAAAGACACCAAGGAAGCTTTAGACAAGAT
AGAGGAAGAGCAAAACAAAAGTAAGACCACCGCACAGCAAGCGGCCGCTGATCTTCAGACCTGGAGGAGG
AGATATGAGGGACAATTGGAGAAGTGAATTATATAAATATAAAGTAGTAAAAATTGAACCATTAGGAGTA
GCACCCACCAAGGCAAAGAGAAGAGTGGTGCAGAGAGAAAAAAGAGCAGTGGGAATAGGAGCTTTGTTCC
TTGGGTTCTTGGGAGCAGCAGGAAGCACTATGGGCGCAGCGTCAATGACGCTGACGGTACAGGCCAGACA
ATTATTGTCTGGTATAGTGCAGCAGCAGAACAATTTGCTGAGGGCTATTGAGGCGCAACAGCATCTGTTG
CAACTCACAGTCTGGGGCATCAAGCAGCTCCAGGCAAGAATCCTGGCTGTGGAAAGATACCTAAAGGATC
AACAGCTCCTGGGGATTTGGGGTTGCTCTGGAAAACTCATTTGCACCACTGCTGTGCCTTGGAATGCTAG
TTGGAGTAATAAATCTCTGGAACAGATTTGGAATCACACGACCTGGATGGAGTGGGACAG
Features (pLannotate 1.2.2; 28 found; start..end, strand, type, name):
    257..357     +  CDS            Rev (fragment): human immunodeficiency virus 1 (HIV-1) Rev protein; rev; enhances nuclear export of unspliced and incompletely spliced viral mRNAs
    376..493     +  misc_feature   cPPT/CTS: central polypurine tract and central termination sequence of HIV-1
    509..887     +  promoter       TRE3G promoter: 3rd-generation Tet-responsive promoter that can be activated by binding of Tet-On® 3G
    911..1630    +  CDS            EGFP: the original enhanced GFP (Yang et al., 1996) mammalian codon-optimized
   1785..1879    +  ncRNA          3' miR-30a (fragment): sequence downstream of the 71-nt precursor of the human miR-30a microRNA (Zeng et al., 2002) miRNA
   1904..2403    +  promoter       PGK promoter: mouse phosphoglycerate kinase 1 promoter
   2417..3220    +  CDS            NeoR/KanR: aminoglycoside phosphotransferase from Tn5; aph(3')-II (or nptII); confers resistance to neomycin, kanamycin, and G418 (Geneticin®)
   3268..3856    +  misc_feature   WPRE: woodchuck hepatitis virus posttranscriptional regulatory element
   3873..4061    +  CDS            nef (fragment): NEF_HV1Z2 - Experimental evidence at protein level: Swiss-Prot protein existence level 1. Extracellular Nef protein targets CD4(+) T-lymphocytes for apoptosis by interacting with CXCR4 surface receptors. From Human immunodeficiency virus type 1 group M subtype D (isolate Z2/CDC-Z34) (HIV-1).
   4063..4296    +  LTR            3' LTR (ΔU3): self-inactivating 3' long terminal repeat (LTR) from HIV-1
   4368..4489    +  polyA_signal   SV40 poly(A) signal: SV40 polyadenylation signal
   4529..4664    +  rep_origin     SV40 ori: SV40 origin of replication
   4685..4703    -  promoter       T7 promoter: promoter for bacteriophage T7 RNA polymerase
   4711..4866    +  CDS            lacZα (fragment): LacZα fragment of β-galactosidase; lacZ fragment
   4871..5299    +  rep_origin     f1 ori (sequence partly withheld): f1 bacteriophage origin of replication; arrow indicates direction of (+) strand synthesis
   5352..5456    +  promoter       AmpR promoter: bla
   5457..6317    +  CDS            AmpR: β-lactamase; bla; confers resistance to ampicillin, carbenicillin, and related antibiotics
   6488..7076    +  rep_origin     ori: high-copy-number ColE1/pMB1/pBR322/pUC origin of replication
   7259..7351    +  CDS            lacI (fragment): lac repressor; lacI; The lac repressor binds to the lac operator to inhibit transcription in E. coli. This inhibition can be relieved by adding lactose or isopropyl-β-D-thiogalactopyranoside (IPTG).
   7364..7385    +  protein_bind   CAP binding site: CAP binding activates transcription in the presence of cAMP. E. coli catabolite activator protein
   7400..7430    +  promoter       lac promoter: promoter for the E. coli lac operon
   7438..7454    +  protein_bind   lac operator: The lac repressor binds to the lac operator to inhibit transcription in E. coli. This inhibition can be relieved by adding lactose or isopropyl-β-D-thiogalactopyranoside (IPTG). lac repressor encoded by lacI
   7499..7517    +  promoter       T3 promoter: promoter for bacteriophage T3 RNA polymerase
   7545..7771    +  promoter       RSV promoter: Rous sarcoma virus enhancer/promoter
   7772..7952    +  LTR            5' LTR (truncated): truncated 5' long terminal repeat (LTR) from HIV-1
   7999..8124    +  misc_feature   HIV-1 Ψ: packaging signal of human immunodeficiency virus type 1
   8108..8471    +  CDS            HIV-1 gag (fragment): gag protein from human immunodeficiency virus 1; gag
   8617..8850    +  misc_feature   RRE: The Rev response element (RRE) of HIV-1 allows for Rev-dependent mRNA export from the nucleus to the cytoplasm.
