[The description below was written by a language model from this plasmid's Addgene catalogue record and pLannotate feature annotations shown in this document.]
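Description:
LT3GEN is an empty lentiviral backbone, built on pRRL, for tetracycline-regulated RNAi using miR-E, an optimized variant of the miR-30 microRNA scaffold. It is a self-inactivating HIV-1-derived transfer vector. An RSV promoter fused to a truncated 5' LTR drives production of the genomic RNA in packaging cells. This is followed by the Ψ packaging signal with a gag fragment, the Rev response element for Rev-dependent nuclear export, and the cPPT/CTS. The viral unit ends in a WPRE and a ΔU3 3' LTR, which leaves the integrated provirus without LTR promoter activity. An SV40 poly(A) signal and SV40 origin lie downstream. In bacteria the plasmid is maintained at high copy through a ColE1/pUC-type origin with ampicillin resistance. The backbone also carries an f1 origin and residual lac, T7 and T3 cloning-vector elements.

The payload consists of two cassettes. A TRE3G promoter, which responds to a Tet-On 3G-type transactivator, drives EGFP. Downstream of EGFP lies microRNA flanking sequence, of which only a 3' miR-30a fragment is annotated. The arrangement suggests that an shRNA cloned into the scaffold would sit in the 3' region of the EGFP transcript, so that fluorescence reports induction of the hairpin. No shRNA insert is recorded. A constitutive mouse PGK promoter drives NeoR, allowing G418 selection of transduced cells independently of induction. No transactivator is annotated on the vector, so it would have to be supplied separately. The two sequence records, one from the depositor and one from the repository's sequencing, differ by two nucleotides in length and in their start point, but show the same features in the same order.
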