Addgene plasmid #111173: LT3GEN
Purpose: (Empty Backbone) Tet-regulated miR-E (miR-30 variant)-based RNAi
Depositing lab: Johannes Zuber. Depositing organization: Research Institute of Molecular Pathology (IMP). Publication: An optimized microRNA backbone for effective single-copy RNAi. Fellmann C, Hoffmann T, Sridhar V, Hopfgartner B, Muhar M, Roth M, Lai DY, Barbosa IA, Kwon JS, Guan Y, Sinha N, Zuber J. Cell Rep. 2013 Dec 26;5(6):1704-13. doi: 10.1016/j.celrep.2013.11.020. Epub 2013 Dec 12. PubMed 24332856.
Backbone
  Vector backbone: pRRL
  Vector type: Lentiviral
  Selectable markers: Neomycin (select with G418)
  Tag / fusion protein: EGFP
Growth in bacteria
  Bacterial resistance: Ampicillin, 100 μg/mL
  Growth temperature: 37°C
  Growth strain: NEB Stable
  Copy number: High Copy
Gene/Insert
  Gene/Insert name: None
Terms and licenses: Academic/Nonprofit Terms; Industry Terms: Not Available to Industry
How to cite: LT3GEN was a gift from Johannes Zuber (Addgene plasmid # 111173 ; http://n2t.net/addgene:111173 ; RRID:Addgene_111173)
